Addgene plasmid #163797: Sa-SlugCas9
Purpose: (Empty Backbone) Expresses Sa-SlugCas9, and cloning backbone for sgRNA
Depositing lab: Yongming Wang. Depositing organization: Fudan University. Publication: Discovery and engineering of small SlugCas9 with broad targeting range and high specificity and activity. Hu Z, Zhang C, Wang S, Gao S, Wei J, Li M, Hou L, Mao H, Wei Y, Qi T, Liu H, Liu D, Lan F, Lu D, Wang H, Li J, Wang Y. Nucleic Acids Res. 2021 Mar 15. pii: 6171296. doi: 10.1093/nar/gkab148. PubMed 33721016.
Backbone
  Vector backbone: AAV2 ITR vector
  Vector type: Mammalian Expression, AAV, CRISPR
Growth in bacteria
  Bacterial resistance: Ampicillin, 100 μg/mL
  Growth temperature: 37°C
  Growth strain: NEB Stable
  Copy number: High Copy
Gene/Insert
  Gene/Insert name: None
Terms and licenses: Academic/Nonprofit Terms; Industry Terms: Not Available to Industry
How to cite: Sa-SlugCas9 was a gift from Yongming Wang (Addgene plasmid # 163797 ; http://n2t.net/addgene:163797 ; RRID:Addgene_163797)
