[The description below was written by a language model from this plasmid's Addgene catalogue record and pLannotate feature annotations shown in this document.]
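Description:
Sa-SlugCas9 is an AAV2 ITR-based, all-in-one CRISPR plasmid for mammalian expression that carries both a compact Cas9 nuclease and an empty single-guide RNA cassette; it is catalogued as an empty backbone because the user supplies the guide sequence. In bacteria it is maintained from a high-copy ColE1/pUC-type origin and selected with ampicillin through the β-lactamase gene. An f1 phage origin and small remnants of pBR322 bom and rop sequences are also present in the backbone. One AAV2 inverted terminal repeat is annotated in full downstream of the payload, while the upstream repeat is detected only as short fragments, which may reflect the difficulty of sequencing and annotating these structured repeats rather than a real truncation.

Between the ITRs, the CMV enhancer and promoter drive a roughly 3.2 kb Cas9 open reading frame followed by a nucleoplasmin bipartite nuclear localization signal, a triple HA epitope tag for detection, and the bovine growth hormone polyadenylation signal. The automated annotation matches this coding sequence to Staphylococcus aureus Cas9, whereas the name and stated purpose identify it as Sa-SlugCas9, which suggests a protein combining SaCas9 and SlugCas9 sequence. The record does not give its exact composition. Downstream, a human U6 RNA polymerase III promoter precedes an SaCas9-type guide RNA scaffold, with a short gap between them where a spacer would presumably be cloned. The arrangement lets nuclease and guide be delivered from one plasmid by transfection or, since the ITRs permit packaging, potentially from a single AAV vector, for genome editing in mammalian cells.
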