Features (pLannotate 1.2.2; 20 found; start..end, strand, type, name):
    105..308     +  promoter       CMV promoter: human cytomegalovirus (CMV) immediate early promoter
    384..3542    +  CDS            cas9: CAS9_STAAU - Experimental evidence at protein level: Swiss-Prot protein existence level 1. CRISPR (clustered regularly interspaced short palindromic repeat) is an adaptive immune system that provides protection against mobile genetic elements (viruses, transposable elements and conjugative plasmids). CRISPR clusters contain spacers, sequences complementary to antecedent mobile elements, and target invading nucleic acids. CRISPR clusters are transcribed and processed into CRISPR RNA (crRNA). In type II CRISPR systems correct processing of pre-crRNA requires a trans- encoded small RNA (tracrRNA)
   3546..3593    +  CDS            nucleoplasmin NLS: bipartite nuclear localization signal from nucleoplasmin
   3600..3616    +  CDS            3xHA (fragment): three tandem HA epitope tags
   3627..3643    +  CDS            3xHA (fragment): three tandem HA epitope tags
   3654..3682    +  CDS            3xHA (fragment): three tandem HA epitope tags
   3714..3825    +  polyA_signal   bGH poly(A) signal: bovine growth hormone polyadenylation signal
   3928..4168    +  promoter       U6 promoter: RNA polymerase III promoter for human U6 snRNA
   4197..4272    +  misc_RNA       Sa gRNA scaffold: guide RNA scaffold for the Staphylococcus aureus CRISPR/Cas9 system
   4286..4426    +  repeat_region  AAV2 ITR: inverted terminal repeat of adeno-associated virus serotype 2 inverted
   4431..4482    -  misc_feature   bom (fragment): basis of mobility region from pBR322
   4501..4956    +  rep_origin     f1 ori (sequence partly withheld): f1 bacteriophage origin of replication; arrow indicates direction of (+) strand synthesis
   4957..5006    -  misc_feature   bom (fragment): basis of mobility region from pBR322
   5108..5143    -  CDS            rop (fragment): Rop protein, which maintains plasmids at low copy number; rop
   5238..5342    +  promoter       AmpR promoter: bla
   5343..6203    +  CDS            AmpR: β-lactamase; bla; confers resistance to ampicillin, carbenicillin, and related antibiotics
   6374..6962    +  rep_origin     ori: high-copy-number ColE1/pMB1/pBR322/pUC origin of replication
   7035..7062    +  repeat_region  AAV2 ITR (fragment): inverted terminal repeat of adeno-associated virus serotype 2 inverted
   7091..7118    +  repeat_region  AAV2 ITR (fragment): inverted terminal repeat of adeno-associated virus serotype 2 inverted
   7177..104     +  enhancer       CMV enhancer (across the origin): human cytomegalovirus immediate early enhancer
>Addgene plasmid #163797 | Sa-SlugCas9 | addgene full sequence | sequence record 328013 | Addgene NGS Result
TCAATGACGGTAAATGGCCCGCCTGGCATTATGCCCAGTACATGACCTTATGGGACTTTCCTACTTGGCA
GTACATCTACGTATTAGTCATCGCTATTACCATGGTGATGCGGTTTTGGCAGTACATCAATGGGCGTGGA
TAGCGGTTTGACTCACGGGGATTTCCAAGTCTCCACCCCATTGACGTCAATGGGAGTTTGTTTTGGCACC
AAAATCAACGGGACTTTCCAAAATGTCGTAACAACTCCGCCCCATTGACGCAAATGGGCGGTAGGCGTGT
ACGGTGGGAGGTCTATATAAGCAGAGCTCTCTGGCTAACTACCGGTGCCACCATGGCCCCAAAGAAGAAG
CGGAAGGTCGGTATCCACGGAGTCCCAGCAGCCAAGCGGAACTACATCCTGGGCCTGGACATCGGCATCA
CCAGCGTGGGCTACGGCATCATCGACTACGAGACACGGGACGTGATCGATGCCGGCGTGCGGCTGTTCAA
AGAGGCCAACGTGGAAAACAACGAGGGCAGGCGGAGCAAGAGAGGCGCCAGAAGGCTGAAGCGGCGGAGG
CGGCATAGAATCCAGAGAGTGAAGAAGCTGCTGTTCGACTACAACCTGCTGACCGACCACAGCGAGCTGA
GCGGCATCAACCCCTACGAGGCCAGAGTGAAGGGCCTGAGCCAGAAGCTGAGCGAGGAAGAGTTCTCTGC
CGCCCTGCTGCACCTGGCCAAGAGAAGAGGCGTGCACAACGTGAACGAGGTGGAAGAGGACACCGGCAAC
GAGCTGTCCACCAAAGAGCAGATCAGCCGGAACAGCAAGGCCCTGGAAGAGAAATACGTGGCCGAACTGC
AGCTGGAACGGCTGAAGAAAGACGGCGAAGTGCGGGGCAGCATCAACAGATTCAAGACCAGCGACTACGT
GAAAGAAGCCAAACAGCTGCTGAAGGTGCAGAAGGCCTACCACCAGCTGGACCAGAGCTTCATCGACACC
TACATCGACCTGCTGGAAACCCGGCGGACCTACTATGAGGGACCTGGCGAGGGCAGCCCCTTCGGCTGGA
AGGACATCAAAGAATGGTACGAGATGCTGATGGGCCACTGCACCTACTTCCCCGAGGAACTGCGGAGCGT
GAAGTACGCCTACAACGCCGACCTGTACAACGCCCTGAACGACCTGAACAATCTCGTGATCACCAGGGAC
GAGAACGAGAAGCTGGAATATTACGAGAAGTTCCAGATCATCGAGAACGTGTTCAAGCAGAAGAAGAAGC
CCACCCTGAAGCAGATCGCCAAAGAAATCCTCGTGAACGAAGAGGATATTAAGGGCTACAGAGTGACCAG
CACCGGCAAGCCCGAGTTCACCAACCTGAAGGTGTACCACGACATCAAGGACATTACCGCCCGGAAAGAG
ATTATTGAGAACGCCGAGCTGCTGGATCAGATTGCCAAGATCCTGACCATCTACCAGAGCAGCGAGGACA
TCCAGGAAGAACTGACCAATCTGAACTCCGAGCTGACCCAGGAAGAGATCGAGCAGATCTCTAATCTGAA
GGGCTATACCGGCACCCACAACCTGAGCCTGAAGGCCATCAACCTGATCCTGGACGAGCTGTGGCACACC
AACGACAACCAGATCGCTATCTTCAACCGGCTGAAGCTGGTGCCCAAGAAGGTGGACCTGTCCCAGCAGA
AAGAGATCCCCACCACCCTGGTGGACGACTTCATCCTGAGCCCCGTCGTGAAGAGAAGCTTCATCCAGAG
CATCAAAGTGATCAACGCCATCATCAAGAAGTACGGCCTGCCCAACGACATCATTATCGAGCTGGCCCGC
GAGAAGAACTCCAAGGACGCCCAGAAAATGATCAACGAGATGCAGAAGCGGAACCGGCAGACCAACGAGC
GGATCGAGGAAATCATCCGGACCACCGGCAAAGAGAACGCCAAGTACCTGATCGAGAAGATCAAGCTGCA
CGACATGCAGGAAGGCAAGTGCCTGTACAGCCTGGAAGCCATCCCTCTGGAAGATCTGCTGAACAACCCC
TTCAACTATGAGGTGGACCACATCATCCCCAGAAGCGTGTCCTTCGACAACAGCTTCAACAACAAGGTGC
TCGTGAAGCAGGAAGAAAACAGCAAGAAGGGCAACCGGACCCCATTCCAGTACCTGAGCAGCAGCGACAG
CAAGATCAGCTACGAAACCTTCAAGAAGCACATCCTGAATCTGGCCAAGGGCAAGGGCAGAATCAGCAAG
ACCAAGAAAGAGTATCTGCTGGAAGAACGGGACATCAACAGGTTCTCCGTGCAGAAAGACTTCATCAACC
GGAACCTGGTGGATACCAGATACGCCACCAGAGGCCTGATGAACCTGCTGCGGAGCTACTTCAGAGTGAA
CAACCTGGACGTGAAAGTGAAGTCCATCAATGGCGGCTTCACCAGCTTTCTGCGGCGGAAGTGGAAGTTT
AAGAAAGAGCGGAACAAGGGGTACAAGCACCACGCCGAGGACGCCCTGATCATTGCCAACGCCGATTTCA
TCTTCAAAGAGTGGAAGAAACTGGACAAGGCCAAAAAAGTGATGGAAAACCAGATGTTCGAGGAAAAGCA
GGCCGAGAGCATGCCCGAGATCGAAACCGAGCAGGAGTACAAAGAGATCTTCATCACCCCCCACCAGATC
AAGCACATTAAGGACTTCAAGGACTACAAGTACAGCCACCGGGTGGACAAGAAGCCTAATAGAGAGCTGA
TTAACGACACCCTGTACTCCACCCGGAAGGACGACAAGGGCAACACCCTGATCGTGAACAATCTGAACGG
CCTGTACGACAAGGACAATGACAAGCTGAAAAAGCTGATCAACAAGAGCCCCGAAAAGCTGCTGATGTAC
CACCACGACCCCCAGACCTACCAGAAACTGAAGCTGATTATGGAACAGTACGGCGACGAGAAGAATCCCC
TGTACAAGTACTACGAGGAAACCGGGAACTACCTGACCAAGTACTCCAAAAAGGACAACGGCCCCGTGAT
CAAGAAGATTAAGTATTACGGCAACAAACTGAACGCCCATCTGGACATCACCGACGACTACCCCAACAGC
AGAAACAAGGTCGTGAAGCTGTCCCTGAAGCCCTACCGCTTCGACGTGTACCTGACCGACAAGGGCTACA
AGTTCATCACCATCAGCTACCTGGACGTGCTGAAGAAGGACAACTACTACTACATCCCCGAGCAGAAGTA
CGACAAGCTGAAGCTGGGCAAGGCCATCGACAAGAACGCCAAGTTCATCGCCAGCTTCTACAAGAACGAC
CTGATAAAGCTGGACGGCGAGATATACAAGATAATCGGCGTGAACAGCGACACCCGCAACATGATAGAGC
TGGACCTGCCCGACATCCGCTACAAGGAGTACTGCGAGCTGAACAACATCAAGGGCGAGCCCCGCATCAA
GAAGACCATCGGCAAGAAGGTGAACAGCATCGAGAAGCTGACCACCGACGTGCTGGGCAACGTGTTCACC
AACACCCAGTACACCAAGCCCCAGCTGCTGTTCAAGCGCGGCAACAAAAGGCCGGCGGCCACGAAAAAGG
CCGGCCAGGCAAAAAAGAAAAAGGGATCCTACCCATACGATGTTCCAGATTACGCTTACCCATACGATGT
TCCAGATTACGCTTACCCATACGATGTTCCAGATTACGCTTAAGAATTCCTAGAGCTCGCTGATCAGCCT
CGACTGTGCCTTCTAGTTGCCAGCCATCTGTTGTTTGCCCCTCCCCCGTGCCTTCCTTGACCCTGGAAGG
TGCCACTCCCACTGTCCTTTCCTAATAAAATGAGGAAATTGCATCGCATTGTCTGAGTAGGTGTCATTCT
ATTCTGGGGGGTGGGGTGGGGCAGGACAGCAAGGGGGAGGATTGGGAAGAGAATAGCAGGCATGCTGGGG
AGGTACCGAGGGCCTATTTCCCATGATTCCTTCATATTTGCATATACGATACAAGGCTGTTAGAGAGATA
ATTGGAATTAATTTGACTGTAAACACAAAGATATTAGTACAAAATACGTGACGTAGAAAGTAATAATTTC
TTGGGTAGTTTGCAGTTTTAAAATTATGTTTTAAAATGGACTATCATATGCTTACCGTAACTTGAAAGTA
TTTCGATTTCTTGGCTTTATATATCTTGTGGAAAGGACGAAACACCGGAGACCACGGCAGGTCTCAGTTT
TAGTACTCTGGAAACAGAATCTACTAAAACAAGGCAAAATGCCGTGTTTATCTCGTCAACTTGTTGGCGA
GATTTTTGCGGCCGCAGGAACCCCTAGTGATGGAGTTGGCCACTCCCTCTCTGCGCGCTCGCTCGCTCAC
TGAGGCCGGGCGACCAAAGGTCGCCCGACGCCCGGGCTTTGCCCGGGCGGCCTCAGTGAGCGAGCGAGCG
CGCAGCTGCCTGCAGGGGCGCCTGATGCGGTATTTTCTCCTTACGCATCTGTGCGGTATTTCACACCGCA
TA
[95 nt withheld, positions 4483-4577]
T
[46 nt withheld, positions 4579-4624]
C
[141 nt withheld, positions 4626-4766]
CCTTTGACGTTGGAGTCCACGTTCTTT
[37 nt withheld, positions 4794-4830]
ACTCTATCTCGGGCTATTCTTTTGATTTATAAGGGATTTTGCCGATTTCGGTCTATTGGTTAAAAAATGA
GCTGATTTAACAAAAATTTAACGCGAATTTTAACAAAATATTAACGTTTACAATTTTATGGTGCACTCTC
AGTACAATCTGCTCTGATGCCGCATAGTTAAGCCAGCCCCGACACCCGCCAACACCCGCTGACGCGCCCT
GACGGGCTTGTCTGCTCCCGGCATCCGCTTACAGACAAGCTGTGACCGTCTCCGGGAGCTGCATGTGTCA
GAGGTTTTCACCGTCATCACCGAAACGCGCGAGACGAAAGGGCCTCGTGATACGCCTATTTTTATAGGTT
AATGTCATGATAATAATGGTTTCTTAGACGTCAGGTGGCACTTTTCGGGGAAATGTGCGCGGAACCCCTA
TTTGTTTATTTTTCTAAATACATTCAAATATGTATCCGCTCATGAGACAATAACCCTGATAAATGCTTCA
ATAATATTGAAAAAGGAAGAGTATGAGTATTCAACATTTCCGTGTCGCCCTTATTCCCTTTTTTGCGGCA
TTTTGCCTTCCTGTTTTTGCTCACCCAGAAACGCTGGTGAAAGTAAAAGATGCTGAAGATCAGTTGGGTG
CACGAGTGGGTTACATCGAACTGGATCTCAACAGCGGTAAGATCCTTGAGAGTTTTCGCCCCGAAGAACG
TTTTCCAATGATGAGCACTTTTAAAGTTCTGCTATGTGGCGCGGTATTATCCCGTATTGACGCCGGGCAA
GAGCAACTCGGTCGCCGCATACACTATTCTCAGAATGACTTGGTTGAGTACTCACCAGTCACAGAAAAGC
ATCTTACGGATGGCATGACAGTAAGAGAATTATGCAGTGCTGCCATAACCATGAGTGATAACACTGCGGC
CAACTTACTTCTGACAACGATCGGAGGACCGAAGGAGCTAACCGCTTTTTTGCACAACATGGGGGATCAT
GTAACTCGCCTTGATCGTTGGGAACCGGAGCTGAATGAAGCCATACCAAACGACGAGCGTGACACCACGA
TGCCTGTAGCAATGGCAACAACGTTGCGCAAACTATTAACTGGCGAACTACTTACTCTAGCTTCCCGGCA
ACAATTAATAGACTGGATGGAGGCGGATAAAGTTGCAGGACCACTTCTGCGCTCGGCCCTTCCGGCTGGC
TGGTTTATTGCTGATAAATCTGGAGCCGGTGAGCGTGGAAGCCGCGGTATCATTGCAGCACTGGGGCCAG
ATGGTAAGCCCTCCCGTATCGTAGTTATCTACACGACGGGGAGTCAGGCAACTATGGATGAACGAAATAG
ACAGATCGCTGAGATAGGTGCCTCACTGATTAAGCATTGGTAACTGTCAGACCAAGTTTACTCATATATA
CTTTAGATTGATTTAAAACTTCATTTTTAATTTAAAAGGATCTAGGTGAAGATCCTTTTTGATAATCTCA
TGACCAAAATCCCTTAACGTGAGTTTTCGTTCCACTGAGCGTCAGACCCCGTAGAAAAGATCAAAGGATC
TTCTTGAGATCCTTTTTTTCTGCGCGTAATCTGCTGCTTGCAAACAAAAAAACCACCGCTACCAGCGGTG
GTTTGTTTGCCGGATCAAGAGCTACCAACTCTTTTTCCGAAGGTAACTGGCTTCAGCAGAGCGCAGATAC
CAAATACTGTTCTTCTAGTGTAGCCGTAGTTAGGCCACCACTTCAAGAACTCTGTAGCACCGCCTACATA
CCTCGCTCTGCTAATCCTGTTACCAGTGGCTGCTGCCAGTGGCGATAAGTCGTGTCTTACCGGGTTGGAC
TCAAGACGATAGTTACCGGATAAGGCGCAGCGGTCGGGCTGAACGGGGGGTTCGTGCACACAGCCCAGCT
TGGAGCGAACGACCTACACCGAACTGAGATACCTACAGCGTGAGCTATGAGAAAGCGCCACGCTTCCCGA
AGGGAGAAAGGCGGACAGGTATCCGGTAAGCGGCAGGGTCGGAACAGGAGAGCGCACGAGGGAGCTTCCA
GGGGGAAACGCCTGGTATCTTTATAGTCCTGTCGGGTTTCGCCACCTCTGACTTGAGCGTCGATTTTTGT
GATGCTCGTCAGGGGGGCGGAGCCTATGGAAAAACGCCAGCAACGCGGCCTTTTTACGGTTCCTGGCCTT
TTGCTGGCCTTTTGCTCACATGTCCTGCAGGCAGCTGCGCGCTCGCTCGCTCACTGAGGCCGCCCGGGCG
TCGGGCGACCTTTGGTCGCCCGGCCTCAGTGAGCGAGCGAGCGCGCAGAGAGGGAGTGGCCAACTCCATC
ACTAGGGGTTCCTGCGGCCTCTAGACTCGAGGCGTTGACATTGATTATTGACTAGTTATTAATAGTAATC
AATTACGGGGTCATTAGTTCATAGCCCATATATGGAGTTCCGCGTTACATAACTTACGGTAAATGGCCCG
CCTGGCTGACCGCCCAACGACCCCCGCCCATTGACGTCAATAATGACGTATGTTCCCATAGTAACGCCAA
TAGGGACTTTCCATTGACGTCAATGGGTGGAGTATTTACGGTAAACTGCCCACTTGGCAGTACATCAAGT
GTATCATATGCCAAGTACGCCCCCTATTGACG
